>Addgene plasmid #179841 | AAVS1-Puro cTnT CCND2-T2A-ChloC | addgene full sequence | sequence record 354931 | Addgene NGS Result
CTAGTCCTGCAGGTTTAAACGAATTCGCCCTTTGCTTTCTCTGACCAGCATTCTCTCCCCTGGGCCTGTG
CCGCTTTCTGTCTGCAGCTTGTGGCCTGGGTCACCTCTACGGCTGGCCCAGATCCTTCCCTGCCGCCTCC
TTCAGGTTCCGTCTTCCTCCACTCCCTCTTCCCCTTGCTCTCTGCTGTGTTGCTGCCCAAGGATGCTCTT
TCCGGAGCACTTCCTTCTCGGCGCTGCACCACGTGATGTCCTCTGAGCGGATCCTCCCCGTGTCTGGGTC
CTCTCCGGGCATCTCTCCTCCCTCACCCAACCCCATGCCGTCTTCACTCGCTGGGTTCCCTTTTCCTTCT
CCTTCTGGGGCCTGTGCCATCTCTCGTTTCTTAGGATGGCCTTCTCCGACGGATGTCTCCCTTGCGTCCC
GCCTCCCCTTCTTGTAGGCCTGCATCATCACCGTTTTTCTGGACAACCCCAAAGTACCCCGTCTCCCTGG
CTTTAGCCACCTCTCCATCCTCTTGCTTTCTTTGCCTGGACACCCCGTTCTCCTGTGGATTCGGGTCACC
TCTCACTCCTTTCATTTGGGCAGCTCCCCTACCCCCCTTACCTCTCTAGTCTGTGCTAGCTCTTCCAGCC
CCCTGTCATGGCATCTTCCAGGGGTCCGAGAGCTCAGCTAGTCTTCTTCCTCCAACCCGGGCCCCTATGT
CCACTTCAGGACAGCATGTTTGCTGCCTCCAGGGATCCTGTGTCCCCGAGCTGGGACCACCTTATATTCC
CAGGGCCGGTTAATGTGGCTCTGGTTCTGGGTACTTTTATCTGTCCCCTCCACCCCACAGTGGGGCAAGC
TTCTGACCTCTTCTCTTCCTCCCACAGGGCCTCGAGAGATCTGGCAGCGGAGAGGGCAGAGGAAGTCTTC
TAACATGCGGTGACGTGGAGGAGAATCCCGGCCCTAGGCTCGAGATGACCGAGTACAAGCCCACGGTGCG
CCTCGCCACCCGCGACGACGTCCCCAGGGCCGTACGCACCCTCGCCGCCGCGTTCGCCGACTACCCCGCC
ACGCGCCACACCGTCGATCCGGACCGCCACATCGAGCGGGTCACCGAGCTGCAAGAACTCTTCCTCACGC
GCGTCGGGCTCGACATCGGCAAGGTGTGGGTCGCGGACGACGGCGCCGCGGTGGCGGTCTGGACCACGCC
GGAGAGCGTCGAAGCGGGGGCGGTGTTCGCCGAGATCGGCCCGCGCATGGCCGAGTTGAGCGGTTCCCGG
CTGGCCGCGCAGCAACAGATGGAAGGCCTCCTGGCGCCGCACCGGCCCAAGGAGCCCGCGTGGTTCCTGG
CCACCGTCGGCGTCTCGCCCGACCACCAGGGCAAGGGTCTGGGCAGCGCCGTCGTGCTCCCCGGAGTGGA
GGCGGCCGAGCGCGCCGGGGTGCCCGCCTTCCTGGAGACCTCCGCGCCCCGCAACCTCCCCTTCTACGAG
CGGCTCGGCTTCACCGTCACCGCCGACGTCGAGGTGCCCGAAGGACCGCGCACCTGGTGCATGACCCGCA
AGCCCGGTGCCTGATCTAGAGGGCCCGTTTAAACCCGCTGATCAGCCTCGACTGTGCCTTCTAGTTGCCA
GCCATCTGTTGTTTGCCCCTCCCCCGTGCCTTCCTTGACCCTGGAAGGTGCCACTCCCACTGTCCTTTCC
TAATAAAATGAGGAAATTGCATCGCATTGTCTGAGTAGGTGTCATTCTATTCTGGGGGGTGGGGTGGGGC
AGGACAGCAAGGGGGAGGATTGGGAAGACAATAGCAGGCATGCTGGGGATGCGGTGGGCTCTATGGGTCT
CGACATTGATTATTGACTAGTGTCATGGAGAAGACCCACCTTGCAGATGTCCTCACTGGGGCTGGCAGAG
CCGGCAACCTGCCCAAGGCTGCTCAGTCCATTAGGAGCCAGTAGCCTGGAAGATGTCTTTACCCCCAGCA
TCAGTTCAAGTGGAGCAGCACATAACTCTTGCCCTCTGCCTTCCAAGATTCTGGTGCTGAGACTTATGGA
GTGTCTTGGAGGTTGCCTTCTGCCCCCCAACCCTGCTCCCAGCTGGCCCTCCCAGGCCTGGGTTGCTGGC
CTCTGCTTTATCAGGATTCTCAAGAGGGACAGCTGGTTTATGTTGCATGACTGTTCCCTGCATATCTGCT
CTGGTTTTAAATAGCTTATCTGAGCAGCTGGAGGACCACATGGGCTTATATGGCGTGGGGTACATGTTCC
TGTAGCCTTGTCCCTGGCACCTGCCAAAATAGCAGCCAACACCCCCCACCCCCACCGCCATCCCCCTGCC
CCACCCGTCCCCTGTCGCACATTCCTCCCTCCGCAGGGCTGGCTCACCAGGCCCCAGCCCACATGCCTGC
TTAAAGCCCTCTCCATCCTCTGCCTCACCCAGTCCCCGCTGAGACTGAGCAGACGCCTCCAGGATCCGCC
ACCCTCGAGTAATACGACTCACTATAGGGAGACCCAAGCTGGCTAGGTAAGCTTGATCAACAAGTTTGTA
CAAAAAAGCAGGCTGTCGACGGTACCGCCACCATGGAGCTGCTGTGCCACGAGGTGGACCCGGTCCGCAG
GGCCGTGCGGGACCGCAACCTGCTCCGAGACGACCGCGTCCTGCAGAACCTGCTCACCATCGAGGAGCGC
TACCTTCCGCAGTGCTCCTACTTCAAGTGCGTGCAGAAGGACATCCAACCCTACATGCGCAGAATGGTGG
CCACCTGGATGCTGGAGGTCTGTGAGGAACAGAAGTGCGAAGAAGAGGTCTTCCCTCTGGCCATGAATTA
CCTGGACCGTTTCTTGGCTGGGGTCCCGACTCCGAAGTCCCATCTGCAACTCCTGGGTGCTGTCTGCATG
TTCCTGGCCTCCAAACTCAAAGAGACCAGCCCGCTGACCGCGGAGAAGCTGTGCATTTACACCGACAACT
CCATCAAGCCTCAGGAGCTGCTGGAGTGGGAACTGGTGGTGCTGGGGAAGTTGAAGTGGAACCTGGCAGC
TGTCACTCCTCATGACTTCATTGAGCACATCTTGCGCAAGCTGCCCCAGCAGCGGGAGAAGCTGTCTCTG
ATCCGCAAGCATGCTCAGACCTTCATTGCTCTGTGTGCCACGGACTTTAAGTTTGCCATGTACCCACCGT
CGATGATCGCAACTGGAAGTGTGGGAGCAGCCATCTGTGGGCTCCAGCAGGATGAGGAAGTGAGCTCGCT
CACTTGTGATGCCCTGACTGAGCTGCTGGCTAAGATCACCAACACAGACGTGGATTGTCTCAAAGCTTGC
CAGGAGCAGATTGAGGCGGTGCTCCTCAATAGCCTGCAGCAGTACCGTCAGGACCAACGTGACGGATCCA
AGTCGGAGGATGAACTGGACCAAGCCAGCACCCCTACAGACGTGCGGGATATCGACCTGGGCAGCGGAGA
GGGCAGAGGAAGTCTTCTAACATGCGGTGACGTGGAGGAGAATCCCGGCCCTATGGATTATGGAGGCGCC
CTGAGTGCCGTTGGGCGCGAGCTGCTATTTGTAACGAACCCAGTAGTCGTCAATGGCTCTGTACTTGTGC
CTGAGGACCAGTGTTACTGCGCGGGCTGGATTGAGTCGCGTGGCACAAACGGTGCCCAAACGGCGTCGAA
CGTGCTGCAATGGCTTGCTGCTGGCTTCTCCATCCTACTGCTTATGTTTTACGCCTACCAAACATGGAAG
TCAACCTGCGGCTGGGAGCAGATCTATGTGTGCGCTATCAGGATGGTCAAGGTGATTCTCGAGTTCTTCT
TCTCGTTTAAGAACCCGTCCATGCTGTATCTAGCCACAGGCCACCGCGTCCAGTGGTTGCGTTACGCCGA
GTGGCTTCTCACCTGCCCGGTCATTCTCATTCACCTGTCAAACCTGACGGGCTTGTCCAACGACTACAGC
AGGCGCACCATGGGTCTGCTTGTGTCTAATATTGGCTGTATTGTGTGGGGCGCCACTTCCGCCATGGCCA
CCGGATACGTCAAGGTCATCTTCTTCTGCCTGGGTCTGTGTTATGGTGCTAACACGTTCTTTCACGCTGC
CAAGGCCTACATCGAGGGTTACCACACCGTGCCGAAGGGCCGGTGTCGCCAGGTGGTGACTGGCATGGCT
TGGCTCTTCTTCGTATCATGGGGTATGTTCCCCATCCTGTTCATCCTCGGCCCCGAGGGCTTCGGCGTCC
TGAGCGTGTACGGCTCCACCGTCGGCCACACCATCATTGACCTGATGTCGAAGAACTGCTGGGGTCTGCT
CGGCCACTACCTGCGCGTGCTGATCCACGAGCATATCCTCATCCACGGCGACATTCGCAAGACCACCAAA
TTGAACATTGGTGGCACTGAGATTGAGGTCGAGACGCTGGTGGAGGACGAGGCCGAGGCTGGCGCGGTAT
AAACTAGTACGCGTGAATTCGATATCAAGCTTATCGATAATCAACCTCTGGATTACAAAATTTGTGAAAG
ATTGACTGGTATTCTTAACTATGTTGCTCCTTTTACGCTATGTGGATACGCTGCTTTAATGCCTTTGTAT
CATGCTATTGCTTCCCGTATGGCTTTCATTTTCTCCTCCTTGTATAAATCCTGGTTGCTGTCTCTTTATG
AGGAGTTGTGGCCCGTTGTCAGGCAACGTGGCGTGGTGTGCACTGTGTTTGCTGACGCAACCCCCACTGG
TTGGGGCATTGCCACCACCTGTCAGCTCCTTTCCGGGACTTTCGCTTTCCCCCTCCCTATTGCCACGGCG
GAACTCATCGCCGCCTGCCTTGCCCGCTGCTGGACAGGGGCTCGGCTGTTGGGCACTGACAATTCCGTGG
TGTTGTCGGGGAAATCATCGTCCTTTCCTTGGCTGCTCGCCTATGTTGCCACCTGGATTCTGCGCGGGAC
GTCCTTCTGCTACGTCCCTTCGGCCCTCAATCCAGCGGACCTTCCTTCCCGCGGCCTGCTGCCGGCTCTG
CGGCCTCTTCCGCGTCTTCGCCTTCGCCCTCAGACGAGTCGGATCTCCCTTTGGGCCGCCTCCCCGCATC
GATACCGAGCGCTGCTCGAGAGATCTACGGGTGGCATCCCTGTGACCCCTCCCCAGTGCCTCTCCTGGCC
CTGGAAGTTGCCACTCCAGTGCCCACCAGCCTTGTCCTAATAAAATTAAGTTGCATCATTTTGTCTGACT
AGGTGTCCTTCTATAATATTATGGGGTGGAGGGGGGTGGTATGGAGCAAGGGGCAAGTTGGGAAGACAAC
CTGTAGGGCCTGCGGGGTCTATTGGGAACCAAGCTGGAGTGCAGTGGCACAATCTTGGCTCACTGCAATC
TCCGCCTCCTGGGTTCAAGCGATTCTCCTGCCTCAGCCTCCCGAGTTGTTGGGATTCCAGGCATGCATGA
CCAGGCTCAGCTAATTTTTGTTTTTTTGGTAGAGACGGGGTTTCACCATATTGGCCAGGCTGGTCTCCAA
CTCCTAATCTCAGGTGATCTACCCACCTTGGCCTCCCAAATTGCTGGGATTACAGGCGTGAACCACTGCT
CCCTTCCCTGTCCTTCTGATTTTGTAGGTAACCAGGCGCGTGAATTCACTCCTCAGGTGCAGGCTGCCTA
TCAGAAGGTGGTGGCTGGTGTGGCCAATGCCCTGGCTCACAAATACCACTGAGATCTTTTTCCCTCTGCC
AAAAATTATGGGGACATCATGAAGCCCCTTGAGCATCTGACTTCTGGCTAATAAAGGAAATTTATTTTCA
TTGCAATAGTGTGTTGGAATTTTTTGTGTCTCTCACTCGGAAGGACATATGGGAGGGCAAATCATTTAAA
ACATCAGAATGAGTATTTGGTTTAGAGTTTGGCAACATATGCCCATATGCTGGCTGCCATGAACAAAGGT
TGGCTATAAAGAGGTCATCAGTATATGAAACAGCCCCCTGCTGTCCATTCCTTATTCCATAGAAAAGCCT
TGACTTGAGGTTAGATTTTTTTTATATTTTGTTTTGTGTTATTTTTTTCTTTAACATCCCTAAAATTTTC
CTTACATGTTTTACTAGCCAGATTTTTCCTCCTCTCCTGACTACTCCCAGTCATAGCTGTCCCTCTTCTC
TTATGGAGATCCCTCGACCTGCAGCCCAAGCTTGGCGTAATCATGGTCATAGCTGTTTCCTGTGTGAAAT
TGTTATCCGCTCACAATTCCACACAACATACGAGCCGGAAGCATAAAGTGTAAAGCCTGGGGTGCCTAAT
GAGTGAGCTAACTCACATTAATTGCGTTGCGCTCACTGCCCGCTTTCCAGTCGGGAAACCTGTCGTGCCA
GCGGATCGACAGTACTAAGCTTTACTAGGGACAGGATTGGTGACAGAAAAGCCCCATCCTTAGGCCTCCT
CCTTCCTAGTCTCCTGATATTGGGTCTAACCCCCACCTCCTGTTAGGCAGATTCCTTATCTGGTGACACA
CCCCCATTTCCTGGAGCCATCTCTCTCCTTGCCAGAACCTCTAAGGTTTGCTTACGATGGAGCCAGAGAG
GATCCTGGGAGGGAGAGCTTGGCAGGGGGTGGGAGGGAAGGGGGGGATGCGTGACCTGCCCGGTTCTCAG
TGGCCACCCTGCGCTACCCTCTCCCAGAACCTGAGCTGCTCTGACGCGGCTGTCTGGTGCGTTTCACTGA
TCCTGGTGCTGCAGCTTCCTTACACTTCCCAAGAGGAGAAGCAGTTTGGAAAAACAAAATCAGAATAAGT
TGGTCCTGAGTTCTAACTTTGGCTCTTCACCTTTCTAGTCCCCAATTTATATTGTTCCTCCGTGCGTCAG
TTTTACCTGTGAGATAAGGCCAGTAGCCAGCCCCGTCCTGGCAGGGCTGTGGTGAGGAGGGGGGTGTCCG
TGTGGAAAACTCCCTTTGTGAGAATGGTGCGTCCTAGGTGTTCACCAGGTCGTGGCCGCCTCTACTCCCT
TTCTCTTTCTCCATCCTTCTTTCCTTAAAGAGTCCCCAGTGCTATCTGGGACATATTCCTCCGCCCAGAG
CAGGGTCCCGCTTCCCTAAGGCCCTGCTCTGGGCTTCTGGGTTTGAGTCCTTGGCAAGCCCAGGAGAGGC
GCTCAGGCTTCCCTGTCCCCCTTCCTCGTCCACCATCTCATGCCCCTGGCTCTCCTGCCCCTTCCCTACA
GGGGTTCCTGGCTCTGCTCTAAGGGCGAATTCGCGGCCGCTAAATTCAATTCGCCCTATAGTGAGTCGTA
TTACAATTCACTGGCCGTCGTTTTACAACGTCGTGACTGGGAAAACCCTGGCGTTACCCAACTTAATCGC
CTTGCAGCACATCCCCCTTTCGCCAGCTGGCGTAATAGCGAAGAGGCCCGCACCGATCGCCCTTCCCAAC
AGTTGCGCAGCCTATACGTACGGCAGTTTAAGGTTTACACCTATAAAAGAGAGAGCCGTTATCGTCTGTT
TGTGGATGTACAGAGTGATATTATTGACACGCCGGGGCGACGGATGGTGATCCCCCTGGCCAGTGCACGT
CTGCTGTCAGATAAAGTCTCCCGTGAACTTTACCCGGTGGTGCATATCGGGGATGAAAGCTGGCGCATGA
TGACCACCGATATGGCCAGTGTGCCGGTCTCCGTTATCGGGGAAGAAGTGGCTGATCTCAGCCACCGCGA
AAATGACATCAAAAACGCCATTAACCTGATGTTCTGGGGAATATAAATGTCAGGCATGAGATTATCAAAA
AGGATCTTCACCTAGATCCTTTTCACGTAGAAAGCCAGTCCGCAGAAACGGTGCTGACCCCGGATGAATG
TCAGCTACTGGGCTATCTGGACAAGGGAAAACGCAAGCGCAAAGAGAAAGCAGGTAGCTTGCAGTGGGCT
TACATGGCGATAGCTAGACTGGGCGGTTTTATGGACAGCAAGCGAACCGGAATTGCCAGCTGGGGCGCCC
TCTGGTAAGGTTGGGAAGCCCTGCAAAGTAAACTGGATGGCTTTCTTGCCGCCAAGGATCTGATGGCGCA
GGGGATCAAGCTCTGATCAAGAGACAGGATGAGGATCGTTTCGCATGATTGAACAAGATGGATTGCACGC
AGGTTCTCCGGCCGCTTGGGTGGAGAGGCTATTCGGCTATGACTGGGCACAACAGACAATCGGCTGCTCT
GATGCCGCCGTGTTCCGGCTGTCAGCGCAGGGGCGCCCGGTTCTTTTTGTCAAGACCGACCTGTCCGGTG
CCCTGAATGAACTGCAAGACGAGGCAGCGCGGCTATCGTGGCTGGCCACGACGGGCGTTCCTTGCGCAGC
TGTGCTCGACGTTGTCACTGAAGCGGGAAGGGACTGGCTGCTATTGGGCGAAGTGCCGGGGCAGGATCTC
CTGTCATCTCACCTTGCTCCTGCCGAGAAAGTATCCATCATGGCTGATGCAATGCGGCGGCTGCATACGC
TTGATCCGGCTACCTGCCCATTCGACCACCAAGCGAAACATCGCATCGAGCGAGCACGTACTCGGATGGA
AGCCGGTCTTGTCGATCAGGATGATCTGGACGAAGAGCATCAGGGGCTCGCGCCAGCCGAACTGTTCGCC
AGGCTCAAGGCGAGCATGCCCGACGGCGAGGATCTCGTCGTGACCCATGCATGGCGATGCCTGCTTGCCG
AATATCATGGTGGAAAATGGCCGCTTTTCTGGATTCATCGACTGTGGCCGGCTGGGTGTGGCGGACCGCT
ATCAGGACATAGCGTTGGCTACCCGTGATATTGCTGAAGAGCTTGGCGGCGAATGGGCTGACCGCTTCCT
CGTGCTTTACGGTATCGCCGCTCCCGATTCGCAGCGCATCGCCTTCTATCGCCTTCTTGACGAGTTCTTC
TGAATTATTAACGCTTACAATTTCCTGATGCGGTATTTTCTCCTTACGCATCTGTGCGGTATTTCACACC
GCATCAGGTGGCACTTTTCGGGGAAATGTGCGCGGAACCCCTATTTGTTTATTTTTCTAAATACATTCAA
ATATGTATCCGCTCATGAGATTATCAAAAAGGATCTTCACCTAGATCCTTTTAAATTAAAAATGAAGTTT
TAAATCAATCTAAAGTATATATGAGTAAACTTGGTCTGACAGTTACCAATGCTTAATCAGTGAGGCACCT
ATCTCAGCGATCTGTCTATTTCGTTCATCCATAGTTGCCTGACTCCCCGTCGTGTAGATAACTACGATAC
GGGAGGGCTTACCATCTGGCCCCAGTGCTGCAATGATACCGCGAGACCCACGCTCACCGGCTCCAGATTT
ATCAGCAATAAACCAGCCAGCCGGAAGGGCCGAGCGCAGAAGTGGTCCTGCAACTTTATCCGCCTCCATC
CAGTCTATTAATTGTTGCCGGGAAGCTAGAGTAAGTAGTTCGCCAGTTAATAGTTTGCGCAACGTTGTTG
CCATTGCTACAGGCATCGTGGTGTCACGCTCGTCGTTTGGTATGGCTTCATTCAGCTCCGGTTCCCAACG
ATCAAGGCGAGTTACATGATCCCCCATGTTGTGCAAAAAAGCGGTTAGCTCCTTCGGTCCTCCGATCGTT
GTCAGAAGTAAGTTGGCCGCAGTGTTATCACTCATGGTTATGGCAGCACTGCATAATTCTCTTACTGTCA
TGCCATCCGTAAGATGCTTTTCTGTGACTGGTGAATACTCAACCAAGTCATTCTGAGAATAGTGTATGCG
GCGACCGAGTTGCTCTTGCCCGGCGTCAATACGGGATAATACCGCGCCACATAGCAGAACTTTAAAAGTG
CTCATCATTGGAAAACGTTCTTCGGGGCGAAAACTCTCAAGGATCTTACCGCTGTTGAGATCCAGTTCGA
TGTAACCCACTCGTGCACCCAACTGATCTTCAGCATCTTTTACTTTCACCAGCGTTTCTGGGTGAGCAAA
AACAGGAAGGCAAAATGCCGCAAAAAAGGGAATAAGGGCGACACGGAAATGTTGAATACTCATACTCTTC
CTTTTTCAATATTATTGAAGCATTTATCAGGGTTATTGTCTCATGACCAAAATCCCTTAACGTGAGTTTT
CGTTCCACTGAGCGTCAGACCCCGTAGAAAAGATCAAAGGATCTTCTTGAGATCCTTTTTTTCTGCGCGT
AATCTGCTGCTTGCAAACAAAAAAACCACCGCTACCAGCGGTGGTTTGTTTGCCGGATCAAGAGCTACCA
ACTCTTTTTCCGAAGGTAACTGGCTTCAGCAGAGCGCAGATACCAAATACTGTTCTTCTAGTGTAGCCGT
AGTTAGGCCACCACTTCAAGAACTCTGTAGCACCGCCTACATACCTCGCTCTGCTAATCCTGTTACCAGT
GGCTGCTGCCAGTGGCGATAAGTCGTGTCTTACCGGGTTGGACTCAAGACGATAGTTACCGGATAAGGCG
CAGCGGTCGGGCTGAACGGGGGGTTCGTGCACACAGCCCAGCTTGGAGCGAACGACCTACACCGAACTGA
GATACCTACAGCGTGAGCTATGAGAAAGCGCCACGCTTCCCGAAGGGAGAAAGGCGGACAGGTATCCGGT
AAGCGGCAGGGTCGGAACAGGAGAGCGCACGAGGGAGCTTCCAGGGGGAAACGCCTGGTATCTTTATAGT
CCTGTCGGGTTTCGCCACCTCTGACTTGAGCGTCGATTTTTGTGATGCTCGTCAGGGGGGCGGAGCCTAT
GGAAAAACGCCAGCAACGCGGCCTTTTTACGGTTCCTGGCCTTTTGCTGGCCTTTTGCTCACATGTTCTT
TCCTGCGTTATCCCCTGATTCTGTGGATAACCGTATTACCGCCTTTGAGTGAGCTGATACCGCTCGCCGC
AGCCGAACGACCGAGCGCAGCGAGTCAGTGAGCGAGGAAGCGGAAGAGCGCCCAATACGCAAACCGCCTC
TCCCCGCGCGTTGGCCGATTCATTAATGCAGCTGGCACGACAGGTTTCCCGACTGGAAAGCGGGCAGTGA
GCGCAACGCAATTAATGTGAGTTAGCTCACTCATTAGGCACCCCAGGCTTTACACTTTATGCTTCCGGCT
CGTATGTTGTGTGGAATTGTGAGCGGATAACAATTTCACACAGGAAACAGCTATGACCATGATTACGCCA
AGCTCAGAATTAACCCTCACTAAAGGGACTAG
Features (pLannotate 1.2.2; 34 found; start..end, strand, type, name):
     33..836     +  misc_feature   HA-L: left homology arm from the adeno-associated virus integration site (AAVS1) within intron 1 of the human PPP1R12C gene
    843..868     +  misc_feature   SA: splice acceptor site
    955..1554    +  CDS            PuroR: puromycin N-acetyltransferase; pac from Streptomyces alboniger; confers resistance to puromycin
   1592..1816    +  polyA_signal   bGH poly(A) signal: bovine growth hormone polyadenylation signal
   1822..1841    +  enhancer       CMV enhancer (fragment): human cytomegalovirus immediate early enhancer
   2460..2478    +  promoter       T7 promoter: promoter for bacteriophage T7 RNA polymerase
   2510..2534    +  protein_bind   attB1: mutant version of attB; recombination site for the Gateway® BP reaction BP Clonase™
   2553..3419    +  CDS            CCND2: CCND2_HUMAN - Experimental evidence at protein level: Swiss-Prot protein existence level 1. Regulatory component of the cyclin D2-CDK4 (DC) complex that phosphorylates and inhibits members of the retinoblastoma (RB) protein family including RB1 and regulates the cell-cycle during G(1)/S transition. Phosphorylation of RB1 allows dissociation of the transcription factor E2F from the RB/E2F complex and the subsequent transcription of E2F target genes which are responsible for the progression through the G(1) phase. Hypophosphorylates RB1 in early G(1) phase. Cyclin D-CDK4 complexes are major inte
   3483..4408    +  CDS            ChR2 (fragment): N-terminal fragment of channelrhodopsin-2 from the alga Chlamydomonas reinhardtii (Nagel et al., 2003) blue light-activated cation channel
   4425..4449    +  misc_feature   MCS (fragment): pBluescript multiple cloning site
   4449..5037    +  misc_feature   WPRE: woodchuck hepatitis virus posttranscriptional regulatory element
   5069..5545    +  polyA_signal   hGH poly(A) signal: human growth hormone polyadenylation signal
   5569..5649    +  CDS            HBB (fragment): HBB_PONPY - Experimental evidence at transcript level: Swiss-Prot protein existence level 2. Involved in oxygen transport from the lung to the various peripheral tissues. From Pongo pygmaeus (Bornean orangutan).
   5720..5775    +  polyA_signal   β-globin poly(A) signal: rabbit β-globin polyadenylation signal (Gil and Proudfoot, 1987)
   6158..6180    -  protein_bind   lac operator (fragment): The lac repressor binds to the lac operator to inhibit transcription in E. coli. This inhibition can be relieved by adding lactose or isopropyl-β-D-thiogalactopyranoside (IPTG). lac repressor encoded by lacI
   6184..6214    -  promoter       lac promoter: promoter for the E. coli lac operon
   6229..6250    -  protein_bind   CAP binding site: CAP binding activates transcription in the presence of cAMP. E. coli catabolite activator protein
   6263..6302    -  CDS            lacI (fragment): lac repressor; lacI; The lac repressor binds to the lac operator to inhibit transcription in E. coli. This inhibition can be relieved by adding lactose or isopropyl-β-D-thiogalactopyranoside (IPTG).
   6324..7160    +  misc_feature   HA-R: right homology arm from the adeno-associated virus integration site (AAVS1) within intron 1 of the human PPP1R12C gene
   7195..7213    -  promoter       T7 promoter: promoter for bacteriophage T7 RNA polymerase
   7216..7363    +  CDS            lacZα (fragment): LacZα fragment of β-galactosidase; lacZ fragment
   7373..7676    +  CDS            ccdB (fragment): CcdB, a bacterial toxin that poisons DNA gyrase; ccdB; Plasmids containing the ccdB gene cannot be propagated in standard E. coli strains.
   7724..7993    +  CDS            tnpA (fragment): TN5P_ECOLX - Also known as tnp. Experimental evidence at protein level: Swiss-Prot protein existence level 1. Mediates transposition of transposon Tn5 by a 'cut and paste' mechanism. First, the monomeric transposase binds the 19 bp inverted DNA repeats flanking the transposon. Then, dimerization of the DNA- bound transposase creates a synaptic DNA complex. After nicking of the first DNA strand, excision of the transposon proceeds through a series of intermediates. The transposase then mediates the insertion of the transposon at a new site by strand transfer. The activity of the wild- type tran
   8025..8823    +  CDS            NeoR/KanR (fragment): aminoglycoside phosphotransferase from Tn5; aph(3')-II (or nptII); confers resistance to neomycin, kanamycin, and G418 (Geneticin®)
   8844..8894    -  misc_feature   bom (fragment): basis of mobility region from pBR322
   8921..8980    +  promoter       AmpR promoter (fragment): bla
   9073..9933    -  CDS            AmpR: β-lactamase; bla; confers resistance to ampicillin, carbenicillin, and related antibiotics
   9934..9986    -  promoter       AmpR promoter (fragment): bla
  10057..10645   +  rep_origin     ori: high-copy-number ColE1/pMB1/pBR322/pUC origin of replication
  10828..10920   +  CDS            lacI (fragment): lac repressor; lacI; The lac repressor binds to the lac operator to inhibit transcription in E. coli. This inhibition can be relieved by adding lactose or isopropyl-β-D-thiogalactopyranoside (IPTG).
  10933..10954   +  protein_bind   CAP binding site: CAP binding activates transcription in the presence of cAMP. E. coli catabolite activator protein
  10969..10999   +  promoter       lac promoter: promoter for the E. coli lac operon
  11003..11025   +  protein_bind   lac operator (fragment): The lac repressor binds to the lac operator to inhibit transcription in E. coli. This inhibition can be relieved by adding lactose or isopropyl-β-D-thiogalactopyranoside (IPTG). lac repressor encoded by lacI
  11068..11086   +  promoter       T3 promoter: promoter for bacteriophage T3 RNA polymerase
