[The description below was written by a language model from this plasmid's Addgene catalogue record and pLannotate feature annotations shown in this document.]
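Description:
AAVS1-Puro cTnT CCND2-T2A-ChloC is a homology-directed repair donor plasmid for inserting a cardiac-specific expression cassette into the AAVS1 safe-harbour locus (intron 1 of human PPP1R12C) in human cells. It is meant to be used alongside a CRISPR or TALEN nuclease that cuts the locus. It replicates in E. coli from a high-copy ColE1/pUC-type origin under ampicillin selection. The backbone outside the homology arms also carries cloning remnants, including fragments of NeoR/KanR, ccdB, lacZα and lac regulatory elements, which have no stated role.

Left and right AAVS1 homology arms of roughly 800 bp each flank the payload. Just inside the left arm, a splice acceptor precedes a promoterless puromycin N-acetyltransferase gene with a bGH polyadenylation signal. Puromycin resistance should therefore depend on splicing into the endogenous PPP1R12C transcript, which enriches for correctly targeted integrants. Downstream lies the expression unit, which the catalogue says is driven by a troponin T (cTnT) promoter. The automated annotation does not label this promoter, though an unannotated stretch upstream of the coding region may correspond to it. The unit encodes human cyclin D2 (CCND2), a G1/S cell-cycle regulator, linked through a T2A self-cleaving peptide to ChloC, a chloride-conducting channelrhodopsin variant that the feature table detects as a ChR2 fragment. A WPRE and an hGH polyadenylation signal follow the coding region to enhance transcript processing and expression. The depositor notes E83Q and E101S substitutions in CCND2 that are not known to affect function.

The record indicates use in human pluripotent stem cells. Cardiomyocytes derived from them would co-express the proliferation-promoting cyclin and a light-gated inhibitory channel, allowing optogenetic control of engrafted cells.
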