Addgene plasmid #179841: AAVS1-Puro cTnT CCND2-T2A-ChloC
Purpose: donor plasmid for cardiac-specific CCND2-T2A-Chloc expression in human cells
Depositing lab: Xiaoping Bao. Depositing organization: Purdue University. Publication: Optogenetic Control of Engrafted Human Induced Pluripotent Stem Cell-Derived Cardiomyocytes in Live Mice: A Proof-of-Concept Study. Joshi J, Xu B, Rubart M, Chang Y, Bao X, Chaliki HP, Scott LR, Zhu W. Cells. 2022 Mar 10;11(6). pii: cells11060951. doi: 10.3390/cells11060951. PubMed 35326403.
Backbone
  Vector backbone: Addgene #136935
  Backbone size w/o insert (bp): 9222
  Total vector size (bp): 11129
  Vector type: Mammalian Expression, CRISPR, TALEN ; Donor plasmid
  Selectable markers: Puromycin
Growth in bacteria
  Bacterial resistance: Ampicillin, 100 μg/mL
  Growth temperature: 37°C
  Growth strain: NEB Stable
  Copy number: High Copy
Gene/Insert
  Gene/Insert name: CCND2 (alt names: KIAK0002; MPPH3)
  Species: H. sapiens (human)
  Insert size (bp): 867
  Entrez Gene: CCND2 (a.k.a. KIAK0002, MPPH3)
  Promoter: Troponin T promoter
  Tag / fusion protein: chloride-conducting ChR (ChloC) (C terminal on insert)
  Cloning method: Restriction Enzyme; 5′ cloning site SalI (not destroyed); 3′ cloning site MluI (not destroyed)
  Sequencing primers: 5′ None; 3′ None
Terms and licenses: Academic/Nonprofit Terms; Industry Terms: Not Available to Industry
Depositor comments: Please note: Plasmid contains E83Q and E101S mutations in CCND2. These mutations are not known to affect the plasmid's functions.
How to cite: AAVS1-Puro cTnT CCND2-T2A-ChloC was a gift from Xiaoping Bao (Addgene plasmid # 179841 ; http://n2t.net/addgene:179841 ; RRID:Addgene_179841)
